>Addgene plasmid #80154 | Banshee shTCF1 mCherry | addgene full sequence | sequence record 158534 | Addgene assembled full plasmid sequence
TGATTCTGTGGATAACCGTATTACCGCCTTTGAGTGAGCTGATACCGCTCGCCGCAGCCGAACGACCGAG
CGCAGCGAGTCAGTGAGCGAGGAAGCGGAAGAGCGCCCAATACGCAAACCGCCTCTCCCCGCGCGTTGGC
CGATTCATTAATGCAGCTGGCACGACAGGTTTCCCGACTGGAAAGCGGGCAGTGAGCGCAACGCAATTAA
TGTGAGTTAGCTCACTCATTAGGCACCCCAGGCTTTACACTTTATGCTTCCGGCTCGTATGTTGTGTGGA
ATTGTGAGCGGATAACAATTTCACACAGGAAACAGCTATGACCATGATTACGCCAAGCTCGAAATTAACC
CTCACTAAAGGGAACAAAAGCTGGAGCTCCACCGCGGTGGCGGCCGCTCTAGAACTAGTGGATCTGTCTG
TACACAGGGGCAGGACCCCTTTTTATGGCAAAATCTCACACTGAGCCCAGGCAACCTTTTCACAGAAGCC
TGCCCTCAGAGTATTAACTACTCTGCAATCGCCGTGCTCTCAGGAAGGGAGTGCAAACTAGAAATTTAAA
ATACGGAGAAGCCAGCAAAATAGACGAGGATAGATTGACTAAATCCCTCATCCAGGAGGCATAAAAATCT
TAAAAGTCGTGTGGCAGATAGTCCACAGAGCCCTTCAACATTCTTTTATAAAGCCGAGAGTCAGGATGTA
GTCTGGCTTGAAGGGAACACTGTTCTTGCATTTTATTATAAACAAAAACCGGGCTGACGGAGTCCCTGCG
GCACATCAGGAATGTTAGTGAGACCTGTGTAGGTGGGAGAAACTGAAAGACCCCCGCTGACGGGTAGTCA
ATCACTCAGAGGAGACCCTCCCAAGGAACAGCGAGACCACGAGTCGGATGCAACTGCAAGAGGGTTTATT
GAGAACACGGGTACCCGGGCGACGCAGTCTATCGGAGGACTGGCGCGCCGAGTGAGGGGTTGTGGGCTCT
TTTATTGAGCTCGGGGAGCAGAAGCGCGCGAACAGAAGCGAGAAGCGAACTGATTGGTTAGTTCAAATAA
GGCACAGGGTCATTTCAGGTCCTTGGGGCACCCTGGAAACATCTGATGGTTCTCTAGAAACTGCTGAGGG
CGGGACCGCATCTGGGGACCATCTGTTCTTGGCCCTGAGCCGGGGCAGGAACTGCTTACCACAGATATCC
TGTTTGGCCCATATTCTGCTGTTCCAACTGTTCTTGGCCCTGAGCCGGGGCAGGAACTGCTTACCACAGA
TATCCTGTTTGGCCCATATTCTGCTGTCTCTCTGTTTCTGACCTTGATCCAAGCTTAAAAAAGCCACAAG
TCTAAACAATAATTCTCTTGAAATTATTGTTCAGACTCGTGGCCGGTGTTTCGTCCTTTCCACAAGATAT
ATAAAGCCAAGAAATCGAAATACTTTCAAGTTACGGTAAGCATATGATAGTCCATTTTAAAACATAATTT
TAAAACTGCAAACTACCCAAGAAATTATTACTTTCTACGTCACGTATTTTGTACTAATATCTTTGTGTTT
ACAGTCAAATTAATTCTAATTATCTCTCTAACAGCCTTGTATCGTATATGCAAATATGAAGGAATCATGG
GAAATAGGCCCTCTTCCTGCCCGACCTTGGATCCAGATCTTTCATTCCCCCCTTTTTCTGGAGACTAAAT
AAAATCTTTTATTCTATCTATGGCTCGTACTCTATAGGCTTCAGCTGTGATATTGTTGAGTCAAAACTAG
AGCCTGGACCACTGATATCCTGTCTTTAACAAATTGGACTAATCGATACCGTCGACTCGAGACGCGTCTA
GAGGATCCGTCGACTACCGAACCCCAGAGTCCCGCTCAGAAGAACTCGTCAAGAAGGCGATAGAAGGCGA
TGCGCTGCGAATCGGGAGCGGCGATACCGTAAAGCACGAGGAAGCGGTCAGCCCATTCGCCGCCAAGCTC
TTCAGCAATATCACGGGTAGCCAACGCTATGTCCTGATAGCGGTCCGCCACACCCAGCCGGCCACAGTCG
ATGAATCCAGAAAAGCGGCCATTTTCCACCATGATATTCGGCAAGCAGGCATCGCCATGGCTTACTTGTA
CAGCTCGTCCATGCCGCCGGTGGAGTGGCGGCCCTCGGCGCGTTCGTACTGTTCCACGATGGTGTAGTCC
TCGTTGTGGGAGGTGATGTCCAACTTGATGTTGACGTTGTAGGCGCCGGGCAGCTGCACGGGCTTCTTGG
CCTTGTAGGTGGTCTTGACCTCAGCGTCGTAGTGGCCGCCGTCCTTCAGCTTCAGCCTCTGCTTGATCTC
GCCCTTCAGGGCGCCGTCCTCGGGGTACATCCGCTCGGAGGAGGCCTCCCAGCCCATTGTCTTCTTCTGC
ATTACGGGGCCGTCGGAGGGGAAGTTGGTGCCGCGCAGCTTCACCTTGTAGATGAACTCGCCGTCCTGCA
GGGAGGAGTCCTGGGTCACGGTCACCACGCCGCCGTCCTCGAAGTTCATCACGCGCTCCCACTTGAAGCC
CTCGGGGAAGGACAGCTTCAAGTAGTCGGGAATGTCGGCGGGGTGCTTCACGTAGGCCTTGGAGCCGTAC
ATGAACTGAGGGGACAGGATGTCCCAGGCGAAGGGCAGGGGGCCACCCTTGGTCACCTTCAGCTTGGCGG
TCTGGGTGCCCTCGTAGGGGCGGCCCTCGCCCTCGCCCTCGATCTCGAACTCGTGGCCGTTCACGGAGCC
CTCCATGTGCACCTTGAAGCGCATGAACTCCTTGATGATGGCCATGTTATCCTCCTCGCCCTTGCTCACC
ATGGTGGCGACCGGTGGATCCCGGGCCCGCGGTACCGTCGACTGCAGAATTCCGGCGCCTAGAGAAGGAG
TGAGGGCTGGATAAAGGGAGGATCGAGGCGGGGTCGAACGAGGAGGTTCAAGGGGGAGAGACGGGGCGGA
TGGAGGAAGAGGAGGCGGAGGCTTAGGGTGTACAAAGGGCTTGACCCAGGGAGGGGGGTCAAAAGCCAAG
GCTTCCCAGGTCACGATGTAGGGGACCTGGTCTGGGTGTCCATGCGGGCCAGGTGAAAAGACCTTGATCT
TAACCTGGGTGATGAGGTCTCGGTTAAAGGTGCCGTCTCGCGGCCATCCGACGTTAAAGGTTGGCCATTC
TGCAGAGCAGAAGGTAACCCAACGTCTCTTCTTGACATCTACCGACTGGTTGTGAGCGATCCGCTCGACA
TCTTTCCAGTGACCTAAGGTCAAACTTAAGGGAGTGGTAACAGTCTGGCCCTAATTTTCAGACAAATACA
GAAACACAGTCAGACAGAGACAACACAGAACGATGCTGCAGCGCTGCAGCAGACAAGACGCGCGGCTTCG
GTTCCAAACCGAAAGCAAAAATTCAGACGGAGGCGGGAACTGTTTTAGGTTCTCGTCTCCTACCAGAACC
ACATATCCTGACGGGGTCGGATTCCACATCGACTCCCTTCCTCAGGTCGGGCCACAAAAACGGCCCCCAA
AGTCCCTGGGACGTCTCCCAGGGTTGCGGCCGGGTGTTCAGAACTCGTCAGTTCCACCACGGGTCCGCCA
GATACAGAGCTAGTTAGCTAACTAGTACAGACGCAGGCGCAAACATTAGATGCCGGCACAAACACGCACA
AAGACAGAGACAGACACGAAACGACCGCTGGCCAGCTTACCTCCCGGCGGGGGGGTCGGTGGTCCCTGGG
CAGGGGTCTCCAAATCTCGGTGGAACCTCCAAATGAAAGACCCCCGAGGTGGGCAGTCAATCAATCTGAG
GAGACCCTCCCAAGGATCAGCGAGTCCACGATTCGGATGCAAACAGCAAGAGGCTTTATTGGGAATACGG
GTACCCGGGCGACGCAGTCTATCGGAAGACTGGCGCGCCGAGTGAGGGGTTGTGGGCTCTTTTATTGAGC
TCGGAGAGCGGAAGCGCGCGAACAGAAGCGAGAAGCGAACTGATTGGTTAGTTCAAATAAGGTACAGGGT
CATTTTCAGGTCCTTGGGGCACCCTGGAAACATCTGATGATTCACTAGAAACTGCTGAGGGCTGGACCGC
ATCTGGGGACCATCTGTTCTTGGCCCCGAGCCGGGGCAGGAACTGCTTACCACAGATATCCTGTTTGGCC
CATCACTCAGCTGTCTCATCTGTTCTTGGCCCTGAGCCGGGGCAGGAACCGCTTACCACAGATATCCTGT
TTGGTATTCAGCTGTTTCTTTGTTCCTGACCTTGATCTGAACTTTTCTATTCTCAGTTATGTATTTTTCC
ATGCCTTGCAAAGTGGCGTTACTTAAGCTAGCTTGCCACCTACGGGTGGGGTCTTTCAAAAGCAAAGAAA
CGGAAGGGCCGCGGCGGGGGGGCCCGGTACCCAATTCGCCCTATAGTGAGTCGTATTACAATTCACTGGC
CGTCGTTTTACAACGTCGTGACTGGGAAAACCCTGGCGTTACCCAACTTAATCGCCTTGCAGCACATCCC
CCTTTCGCCAGCTGGCGTAATAGCGAAGAGGCCCGCACCGATCGCCCTTCCCAACAGTTGCGCAGCCTGA
ATGGCGAATGGG
[124 nt withheld, positions 4563-4686]
C
[91 nt withheld, positions 4688-4778]
A
[49 nt withheld, positions 4780-4828]
CCTTTGACGTTGGAGTCCACGTTCTTT
[37 nt withheld, positions 4856-4892]
ACCCTATCTCGGTCTATTCTTTTGATTTATAAGGGATTTTGCCGATTTCGGCCTATTGGTTAAAAAATGA
GCTGATTTAACAAAAATTTAACGCGAATTTTAACAAAATATTAACGCTTACAATTTAGGTGGCACTTTTC
GGGGAAATGTGCGCGGAACCCCTATTTGTTTATTTTTCTAAATACATTCAAATATGTATCCGCTCATGAG
ACAATAACCCTGATAAATGCTTCAATAATATTGAAAAAGGAAGAGTATGAGTATTCAACATTTCCGTGTC
GCCCTTATTCCCTTTTTTGCGGCATTTTGCCTTCCTGTTTTTGCTCACCCAGAAACGCTGGTGAAAGTAA
AAGATGCTGAAGATCAGTTGGGTGCACGAGTGGGTTACATCGAACTGGATCTCAACAGCGGTAAGATCCT
TGAGAGTTTTCGCCCCGAAGAACGTTTTCCAATGATGAGCACTTTTAAAGTTCTGCTATGTGGCGCGGTA
TTATCCCGTATTGACGCCGGGCAAGAGCAACTCGGTCGCCGCATACACTATTCTCAGAATGACTTGGTTG
AGTACTCACCAGTCACAGAAAAGCATCTTACGGATGGCATGACAGTAAGAGAATTATGCAGTGCTGCCAT
AACCATGAGTGATAACACTGCGGCCAACTTACTTCTGACAACGATCGGAGGACCGAAGGAGCTAACCGCT
TTTTTGCACAACATGGGGGATCATGTAACTCGCCTTGATCGTTGGGAACCGGAGCTGAATGAAGCCATAC
CAAACGACGAGCGTGACACCACGATGCCTGTAGCAATGGCAACAACGTTGCGCAAACTATTAACTGGCGA
ACTACTTACTCTAGCTTCCCGGCAACAATTAATAGACTGGATGGAGGCGGATAAAGTTGCAGGACCACTT
CTGCGCTCGGCCCTTCCGGCTGGCTGGTTTATTGCTGATAAATCTGGAGCCGGTGAGCGTGGGTCTCGCG
GTATCATTGCAGCACTGGGGCCAGATGGTAAGCCCTCCCGTATCGTAGTTATCTACACGACGGGGAGTCA
GGCAACTATGGATGAACGAAATAGACAGATCGCTGAGATAGGTGCCTCACTGATTAAGCATTGGTAACTG
TCAGACCAAGTTTACTCATATATACTTTAGATTGATTTAAAACTTCATTTTTAATTTAAAAGGATCTAGG
TGAAGATCCTTTTTGATAATCTCATGACCAAAATCCCTTAACGTGAGTTTTCGTTCCACTGAGCGTCAGA
CCCCGTAGAAAAGATCAAAGGATCTTCTTGAGATCCTTTTTTTCTGCGCGTAATCTGCTGCTTGCAAACA
AAAAAACCACCGCTACCAGCGGTGGTTTGTTTGCCGGATCAAGAGCTACCAACTCTTTTTCCGAAGGTAA
CTGGCTTCAGCAGAGCGCAGATACCAAATACTGTTCTTCTAGTGTAGCCGTAGTTAGGCCACCACTTCAA
GAACTCTGTAGCACCGCCTACATACCTCGCTCTGCTAATCCTGTTACCAGTGGCTGCTGCCAGTGGCGAT
AAGTCGTGTCTTACCGGGTTGGACTCAAGACGATAGTTACCGGATAAGGCGCAGCGGTCGGGCTGAACGG
GGGGTTCGTGCACACAGCCCAGCTTGGAGCGAACGACCTACACCGAACTGAGATACCTACAGCGTGAGCT
ATGAGAAAGCGCCACGCTTCCCGAAGGGAGAAAGGCGGACAGGTATCCGGTAAGCGGCAGGGTCGGAACA
GGAGAGCGCACGAGGGAGCTTCCAGGGGGAAACGCCTGGTATCTTTATAGTCCTGTCGGGTTTCGCCACC
TCTGACTTGAGCGTCGATTTTTGTGATGCTCGTCAGGGGGGCGGAGCCTATGGAAAAACGCCAGCAACGC
GGCCTTTTTACGGTTCCTGGCCTTTTGCTGGCCTTTTGCTCACATGTTCTTTCCTGCGTTATCCCC
Features (pLannotate 1.2.2; 22 found; start..end, strand, type, name):
      1..101     +  rep_origin     RSF ori (fragment): Plasmids containing the RSF 1030 origin of replication can be propagated in E. coli cells that contain additional plasmids with compatible origins.
    103..195     +  CDS            lacI (fragment): lac repressor; lacI; The lac repressor binds to the lac operator to inhibit transcription in E. coli. This inhibition can be relieved by adding lactose or isopropyl-β-D-thiogalactopyranoside (IPTG).
    208..229     +  protein_bind   CAP binding site: CAP binding activates transcription in the presence of cAMP. E. coli catabolite activator protein
    244..274     +  promoter       lac promoter: promoter for the E. coli lac operon
    282..298     +  protein_bind   lac operator: The lac repressor binds to the lac operator to inhibit transcription in E. coli. This inhibition can be relieved by adding lactose or isopropyl-β-D-thiogalactopyranoside (IPTG). lac repressor encoded by lacI
    343..361     +  promoter       T3 promoter: promoter for bacteriophage T3 RNA polymerase
    374..414     +  misc_feature   MCS (fragment): pBluescript multiple cloning site
    814..1281    -  LTR            LTR: long terminal repeat from Moloney murine leukemia virus
   1383..1623    -  promoter       U6 promoter: RNA polymerase III promoter for human U6 snRNA
   1698..1797    -  CDS            env (fragment): murine leukemia virus gPr80 envelope polyprotein precursor; env; proteolytically cleaved into gp70SU and p15TM subunits
   1856..2090    -  CDS            NeoR/KanR (fragment): aminoglycoside phosphotransferase confers resistance to neomycin, kanamycin, and G418 (Geneticin®)
   2095..2802    -  CDS            mCherry: mCherry is a basic (constitutively fluorescent) red fluorescent protein published in 2004, derived from Discosoma sp.. It is reported to be a very rapidly-maturing monomer with low acid sensitivity.
   2816..2852    -  misc_feature   MCS (fragment): multiple cloning site
   2854..3270    -  CDS            gag (truncated): truncated Moloney murine leukemia virus (MMLV) gag gene lacking the start codon
   3337..3678    -  misc_feature   MESV Ψ: packaging signal of murine embryonic stem cell virus
   3742..4328    -  LTR            5' LTR: long terminal repeat from Moloney murine sarcoma virus
   4380..4398    -  promoter       T7 promoter: promoter for bacteriophage T7 RNA polymerase
   4401..4558    +  CDS            lacZα (fragment): LacZα fragment of β-galactosidase; lacZ fragment
   4563..4991    +  rep_origin     f1 ori (sequence partly withheld): f1 bacteriophage origin of replication; arrow indicates direction of (+) strand synthesis
   5044..5148    +  promoter       AmpR promoter: bla
   5149..6009    +  CDS            AmpR: β-lactamase; bla; confers resistance to ampicillin, carbenicillin, and related antibiotics
   6180..6768    +  rep_origin     ori: high-copy-number ColE1/pMB1/pBR322/pUC origin of replication
