[The description below was written by a language model from this plasmid's Addgene catalogue record and pLannotate feature annotations shown in this document.]
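Description:
Banshee shTCF1 mCherry is a gammaretroviral (MLV-family) shRNA vector built on the Banshee backbone, designed to knock down TCF1 in mammalian cells while marking transduced cells with red fluorescence. The 6.8 kb plasmid sits in a pBluescript-type bacterial framework, with a high-copy ColE1/pUC origin, an f1 origin, an ampicillin resistance gene, and remnants of the lac promoter/operator, lacZα and the flanking T3 and T7 promoters. The short RSF ori and lacI fragments called at the start of the sequence appear to be partial matches rather than functional elements. The record specifies a recombination-deficient host strain, consistent with the repeated LTR sequences.

The retroviral cassette lies on the reverse strand. It comprises a Moloney murine sarcoma virus 5' LTR, the MESV Ψ packaging signal, and a truncated gag region lacking its start codon, a segment commonly retained to extend the packaging signal. These are followed by a short multiple cloning site remnant and the mCherry coding sequence. No separate internal promoter is annotated for mCherry, so it is presumably expressed from the LTR-driven transcript. A residual NeoR/KanR fragment and a small env fragment follow, and are probably leftovers of earlier vector versions. A human U6 RNA polymerase III promoter lies immediately upstream of the annotated 3' MoMLV LTR. It is presumably what drives the TCF1 hairpin, although the hairpin itself is not annotated and its exact position is not stated. The species of the TCF1 target is also not given.

When supplied with packaging functions in trans, the construct yields retroviral particles for stable delivery of the shRNA. mCherry is the only selectable marker in mammalian cells, allowing transduced cells to be identified or sorted by fluorescence in TCF1 loss-of-function experiments.
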