Addgene plasmid #80154: Banshee shTCF1 mCherry
Purpose: expresses shRNA targeting TCF1 and mCherry
Depositing lab: Ellen Rothenberg. Depositing organization: California Institute of Technology.
Backbone
  Vector backbone: Banshee
  Backbone manufacturer: Dr. John Rossi, Beckman Research Institute of the City of Hope, CA
  Vector type: Mammalian Expression, Retroviral
  Selectable markers: mCherry
Growth in bacteria
  Bacterial resistance: Ampicillin, 100 μg/mL
  Growth temperature: 30°C
  Growth strain: NEB Stable
  Copy number: High Copy
Gene/Insert
  Gene/Insert name: TCF1
  gRNA/shRNA sequence: GCCACGAGTCTGAACAATAAT TTCAAGAGAATTATTGTTTAGACTTGTGGC
  Cloning method: Unknown
  Sequencing primers: 5′ AGACAGGATATCAGTGGTCCAGG; 3′ mCherry-R or CCTGTTTGGCCCATATTCTGCT
Terms and licenses: Academic/Nonprofit Terms; Industry Terms: Not Available to Industry
How to cite: Banshee shTCF1 mCherry was a gift from Ellen Rothenberg (Addgene plasmid # 80154 ; http://n2t.net/addgene:80154 ; RRID:Addgene_80154)
