>Addgene plasmid #80154 | Banshee shTCF1 mCherry | addgene partial sequence | sequence record 153302 | pLXSN5 5'-CCCTTGAACCTCCTCGTTCGACC-3'
CCTCCCTTTATCCAGCCCTCACTCCTTCTCTAGGCGCCGGAATTCTGCAGTCGACGGTACCGCGGGCCCG
GGATCCACCGGTCGCCACCATGGTGAGCAAGGGCGAGGAGGATAACATGGCCATCATCAAGGAGTTCATG
CGCTTCAAGGTGCACATGGAGGGCTCCGTGAACGGCCACGAGTTCGAGATCGAGGGCGAGGGCGAGGGCC
GCCCCTACGAGGGCACCCAGACCGCCAAGCTGAAGGTGACCAAGGGTGGCCCCCTGCCCTTCGCCTGGGA
CATCCTGTCCCCTCAGTTCATGTACGGCTCCAAGGCCTACGTGAAGCACCCCGCCGACATTCCCGACTAC
TTGAAGCTGTCCTTCCCCGAGGGCTTCAAGTGGGAGCGCGTGATGAACTTCGAGGACGGCGGCGTGGTGA
CCGTGACCCAGGACTCCTCCCTGCAGGACGGCGAGTTCATCTACAAGGTGAAGCTGCGCGGCACCAACTT
CCCCTCCGACGGCCCCGTAATGCAGAAGAAGACAATGGGCTGGGAGGCCTCCTCCGAGCGGATGTACCCC
GAGGACGGCGCCCTGAAGGGCGAGATCAAGCAGAGGCTGAAGCTGAAGGACGGCGGCCACTACGACGCTG
AGGTCAAGACCACCTACAAGGCCAAGAAGCCCGTGCAGCTGCCCGGCGCCTACAACGTCAACATCAAGTT
GGACATCACCTCCCACAACGAGGACTACACCATCGTGGAACAGTACGAACGCGCCGAGGGCCGCCACTCC
ACCGGCGGCATGGACGAGCTGTACAAGTAAGCCATGGCGATGCCTGCTTGCCGAATATCATGGTGGAAAA
TGGCCGCTTTTCTGGATTCATCGACTGTGGCCGGCTGGGTGTGGCGGACCGCTATCAGGACATAGCGTTG
GCTACCCGTGATATTGCTGAAGAGCTTGGCGGCGAATGGGCTGACCGCTTCCTCGTGCTTTACGGTATCG
CCGCTCCCGATTCGCAGCGCATCGCCTTCTATCGCCTTCTTGACGAGTTCTTCTGAGCGGGACTCTGGGG
TTCGGTAGTCGACGGATCCTCTAGACGCGTCTCGAGTCGACGGTATC
