>Addgene plasmid #80154 | Banshee shTCF1 mCherry | addgene partial sequence | sequence record 155759 | Neo-F 5'-CGTTGGCTACCCGTGATATT-3'
GGGCTGACCGCTTCCTCGTGCTTTACGGTATCGCCGCTCCCGATTCGCAGCGCATCGCCTTCTATCGCCT
TCTTGACGAGTTCTTCTGAGCGGGACTCTGGGGTTCGGTAGTCGACGGATCCTCTAGACGCGTCTCGAGT
CGACGGTATCGATTAGTCCAATTTGTTAAAGACAGGATATCAGTGGTCCAGGCTCTAGTTTTGACTCAAC
AATATCACAGCTGAAGCCTATAGAGTACGAGCCATAGATAGAATAAAAGATTTTATTTAGTCTCCAGAAA
AAGGGGGGAATGAAAGATCTGGATCCAAGGTCGGGCAGGAAGAGGGCCTATTTCCCATGATTCCTTCATA
TTTGCATATACGATACAAGGCTGTTAGAGAGATAATTAGAATTAATTTGACTGTAAACACAAAGATATTA
GTACAAAATACGTGACGTAGAAAGTAATAATTTCTTGGGTAGTTTGCAGTTTTAAAATTATGTTTTAAAA
TGGACTATCATATGCTTACCGTAACTTGAAAGTATTTCGATTTCTTGGCTTTATATATCTTGTGGAAAGG
ACGAAACACCGGCCACGAGTCTGAACAATAATTTCAAGAGAATTATTGTTTAGACTTGTGGCTTTTTTAA
GCTTGGATCAAGGTCAGAAACAGAGAGACAGCAGAATATGGGCCAAACAGGATATCTGTGGTAAGCAGTT
CCTGCCCCGGCTCAGGGCCAAGAACAGTTGGAACAGCAGAATATGGGCCAAACAGGATATCTGTGGTAAG
CAGTTCCTGCCCCGGCTCAGGGCCAAGAACAGATGGTCCCCAGATGCGGTCCCGCCCTCAGCAGTTTCTA
GAGAACCATCAGATGTTTCCAGGGTGCCCCAAGGACCTGAAATGACCCTGTGCCTTATTTGAACTAACCA
ATCAGTTCGCTTCTCGCTTCTGTTCGCGCGCTTCTGCTCCCC
